Addgene plasmid #183533: pAAV-nEF Con/Foff DREADD Gq-mCherry
Purpose: INTRSECT Chemogenetics - expresses DREADD Gq-mCherry in cells expressing Cre but not Flp
Depositing lab: Karl Deisseroth. Depositing organization: Stanford University.
Backbone
  Vector backbone: pAAV-nEF
  Backbone manufacturer: Stratagene
  Backbone size w/o insert (bp): 4605
  Vector type: AAV
Growth in bacteria
  Bacterial resistance: Ampicillin, 100 μg/mL
  Growth temperature: 37°C
  Growth strain: NEB Stable
  Copy number: High Copy
Gene/Insert
  Gene/Insert name: DREADD Gq-mCherry
  Species: Synthetic
  Insert size (bp): 3212
  Mutation: None
  Promoter: nEF
  Cloning method: Restriction Enzyme; 5′ cloning site BamHI (not destroyed); 3′ cloning site EcoRI (not destroyed)
  Sequencing primers: 5′ GTTTAAAGCTCAGGTCGAGA; 3′ GAATACCAGTCAATCTTTCAC
Terms and licenses: Academic/Nonprofit Terms; Industry Terms: Not Available to Industry
How to cite: pAAV-nEF Con/Foff DREADD Gq-mCherry was a gift from Karl Deisseroth (Addgene plasmid # 183533 ; http://n2t.net/addgene:183533 ; RRID:Addgene_183533)
