[The description below was written by a language model from this plasmid's Addgene catalogue record and pLannotate feature annotations shown in this document.]
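Description:
pAAV-nEF Con/Foff DREADD Gq-mCherry is an adeno-associated virus transfer plasmid from the INTRSECT family of intersectional expression tools. It is designed to express a chemogenetic Gq-coupled DREADD fused to mCherry only in cells that contain Cre recombinase and lack Flp recombinase. The backbone is a pAAV-nEF vector propagated in E. coli as a high-copy plasmid through a ColE1/pUC-type origin, with ampicillin selection from the β-lactamase gene. An f1 phage origin is also present. AAV2 inverted terminal repeats flank the expression cassette so that it can be packaged into recombinant AAV. The annotation detects the left ITR only as short fragments, whereas the right ITR is called in full.

Expression is driven by the nEF promoter, annotated here as the EF-1α core promoter followed by a truncated HTLV-1 LTR segment. Downstream, a WPRE enhances transcript stability and expression, and a human growth hormone polyadenylation signal terminates the transcript. The synthetic insert of about 3.2 kb is based on the human muscarinic M3 receptor (CHRM3). Its coding sequence is split into pieces separated by short β-globin-derived intron fragments. The first receptor segment lies in the forward orientation. A middle block, carrying the rest of the receptor and the start of mCherry, is inverted and bracketed by paired loxN and lox2272 sites in opposing orientation. The final red fluorescent protein segment is again forward; the annotation tool labels it as a related Discosoma protein. Cre flips and locks the middle block, so that splicing can assemble a complete reading frame. The Flp target sites responsible for the "Foff" inactivation are not annotated in the feature table. The construct is typically used for Cre-on/Flp-off chemogenetic activation of genetically defined cell populations.
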