Features (pLannotate 1.2.2; 27 found; start..end, strand, type, name):
     12..39      +  repeat_region  AAV2 ITR (fragment): inverted terminal repeat of adeno-associated virus serotype 2 inverted
     68..95      +  repeat_region  AAV2 ITR (fragment): inverted terminal repeat of adeno-associated virus serotype 2 inverted
    177..388     +  promoter       EF-1α core promoter: core promoter for human elongation factor EF-1α
    401..669     +  LTR            5' LTR (truncated): truncated 5' long terminal repeat (LTR) from human T-cell leukemia virus (HTLV) type 1
    739..780     -  intron         β-globin intron (fragment): internally truncated intron from human β-globin
    829..1743    +  CDS            CHRM3 (fragment): ACM3_HUMAN - Experimental evidence at protein level: Swiss-Prot protein existence level 1. The muscarinic acetylcholine receptor mediates various cellular responses, including inhibition of adenylate cyclase, breakdown of phosphoinositides and modulation of potassium channels through the action of G proteins. Primary transducing effect is Pi turnover. From Homo sapiens (Human).
   1764..1797    +  protein_bind   loxN: Cre-mediated recombination occurs in the 8-bp core sequence (GTATACCT). loxN sites are compatible with each other, but incompatible with loxP or lox2272 sites. Cre recombinase
   1798..1847    +  intron         β-globin intron (fragment): internally truncated intron from human β-globin
   1848..1881    +  protein_bind   lox2272: Cre-mediated recombination occurs in the 8-bp core sequence (GGATACTT). lox2272 sites are compatible with each other, but incompatible with loxP or loxN sites (Lee and Saito, 1988). Cre recombinase
   1893..2243    -  CDS            mCherry (fragment): mCherry is a basic (constitutively fluorescent) red fluorescent protein published in 2004, derived from Discosoma sp.. It is reported to be a very rapidly-maturing monomer with low acid sensitivity.
   2265..3122    -  CDS            CHRM3 (fragment): ACM3_HUMAN - Experimental evidence at protein level: Swiss-Prot protein existence level 1. The muscarinic acetylcholine receptor mediates various cellular responses, including inhibition of adenylate cyclase, breakdown of phosphoinositides and modulation of potassium channels through the action of G proteins. Primary transducing effect is Pi turnover. From Homo sapiens (Human).
   3223..3256    -  protein_bind   loxN: Cre-mediated recombination occurs in the 8-bp core sequence (GTATACCT). loxN sites are compatible with each other, but incompatible with loxP or lox2272 sites. Cre recombinase
   3257..3306    +  intron         β-globin intron (fragment): internally truncated intron from human β-globin
   3307..3340    -  protein_bind   lox2272: Cre-mediated recombination occurs in the 8-bp core sequence (GGATACTT). lox2272 sites are compatible with each other, but incompatible with loxP or loxN sites (Lee and Saito, 1988). Cre recombinase
   3406..3780    +  CDS            Blue102 (fragment): Blue102 is a fluorescent protein published in 2010, derived from Discosoma sp..
   3824..3874    -  intron         β-globin intron (fragment): internally truncated intron from human β-globin
   3908..3932    +  misc_feature   MCS (fragment): pBluescript multiple cloning site
   3932..4520    +  misc_feature   WPRE: woodchuck hepatitis virus posttranscriptional regulatory element
   4552..5028    +  polyA_signal   hGH poly(A) signal: human growth hormone polyadenylation signal
   5068..5208    +  repeat_region  AAV2 ITR: inverted terminal repeat of adeno-associated virus serotype 2 inverted
   5213..5264    -  misc_feature   bom (fragment): basis of mobility region from pBR322
   5283..5738    +  rep_origin     f1 ori (sequence partly withheld): f1 bacteriophage origin of replication; arrow indicates direction of (+) strand synthesis
   5739..5788    -  misc_feature   bom (fragment): basis of mobility region from pBR322
   5890..5925    -  CDS            rop (fragment): Rop protein, which maintains plasmids at low copy number; rop
   6020..6124    +  promoter       AmpR promoter: bla
   6125..6985    +  CDS            AmpR: β-lactamase; bla; confers resistance to ampicillin, carbenicillin, and related antibiotics
   7156..7744    +  rep_origin     ori: high-copy-number ColE1/pMB1/pBR322/pUC origin of replication
>Addgene plasmid #183533 | pAAV-nEF Con/Foff DREADD Gq-mCherry | addgene full sequence | sequence record 362041 | Addgene NGS Result
CCTGCAGGCAGCTGCGCGCTCGCTCGCTCACTGAGGCCGCCCGGGCGTCGGGCGACCTTTGGTCGCCCGG
CCTCAGTGAGCGAGCGAGCGCGCAGAGAGGGAGTGGCCAACTCCATCACTAGGGGTTCCTGCGGCCGCAC
GCGTAAGGATCTGCGATCGCTCCGGTGCCCGTCAGTGGGCAGAGCGCACATCGCCCACAGTCCCCGAGAA
GTTGGGGGGAGGGGTCGGCAATTGAACGGGTGCCTAGAGAAGGTGGCGCGGGGTAAACTGGGAAAGTGAT
GTCGTGTACTGGCTCCGCCTTTTTCCCGAGGGTGGGGGAGAACCGTATATAAGTGCAGTAGTCGCCGTGA
ACGTTCTTTTTCGCAACGGGTTTGCCGCCAGAACACAGCTGAAGCTTCGAGGGGCTCGCATCTCTCCTTC
ACGCGCCCGCCGCCCTACCTGAGGCCGCCATCCACGCCGGTTGAGTCGCGTTCTGCCGCCTCCCGCCTGT
GGTGCCTCCTGAACTGCGTCCGCCGTCTAGGTAAGTTTAAAGCTCAGGTCGAGACCGGGCCTTTGTCCGG
CGCTCCCTTGGAGCCTACCTAGACTCAGCCGGCTCTCCACGCTTTGCCTGACCCTGCTTGCTCAACTCTA
CGTCTTTGTTTCGTTTTCTGTTCTGCGCCGTTACAGATCCAAGCTGTGACCGGCGCCTACGGATCCGAAG
TTCCTATTCTTCAAATAGTATAGGAACTTCGCAGAGTAGTAGCTGGATTGTAGCTGCTATTAGCAATCTA
AAACCTCTTAGAAGTTCCTATTCTTCAAAAGGTATAGGAACTTCGGCGCGCCGCCACCATGACCTTGCAC
AATAACAGTACAACCTCGCCTTTGTTTCCAAACATCAGCTCCTCCTGGATACACAGCCCCTCCGATGCAG
GGCTGCCCCCGGGAACCGTCACTCATTTCGGCAGCTACAATGTTTCTCGAGCAGCTGGCAATTTCTCCTC
TCCAGACGGTACCACCGATGACCCTCTGGGAGGTCATACCGTCTGGCAAGTGGTCTTCATCGCTTTCTTA
ACGGGCATCCTGGCCTTGGTGACCATCATCGGCAACATCCTGGTAATTGTGTCATTTAAGGTCAACAAGC
AGCTGAAGACGGTCAACAACTACTTCCTCTTAAGCCTGGCCTGTGCCGATCTGATTATCGGGGTCATTTC
AATGAATCTGTTTACGACCTACATCATCATGAATCGATGGGCCTTAGGGAACTTGGCCTGTGACCTCTGG
CTTGCCATTGACTGCGTAGCCAGCAATGCCTCTGTTATGAATCTTCTGGTCATCAGCTTTGACAGATACT
TTTCCATCACGAGGCCGCTCACGTACCGAGCCAAACGAACAACAAAGAGAGCCGGTGTGATGATCGGTCT
GGCTTGGGTCATCTCCTTTGTCCTTTGGGCTCCTGCCATCTTGTTCTGGCAATACTTTGTTGGAAAGAGA
ACTGTGCCTCCGGGAGAGTGCTTCATTCAGTTCCTCAGTGAGCCCACCATTACTTTTGGCACAGCCATCG
CTGGTTTTTATATGCCTGTCACCATTATGACTATTTTATACTGGAGGATCTATAAGGAAACTGAAAAGCG
TACCAAAGAGCTTGCTGGCCTGCAAGCCTCTGGGACAGAGGCAGAGACAGAAAACTTTGTCCACCCCACG
GGCAGTTCTCGAAGCTGCAGCAGTTACGAACTTCAACAGCAAAGCATGAAACGCTCCAACAGGTAAGTGT
CGGGGTTGCTAGCATAACTTCGTATAGTATACCTTATACGAAGTTATTCTTTGCACCATTCTAAAGAATA
ACAGTGATAATTTCTGGGTTAAGGCAAATAACTTCGTATAGGATACTTTATACGAAGTTATGGTACCCCT
CCTGTACTCACCTGGGTCACGGTCACCACGCCGCCGTCCTCGAAGTTCATCACGCGCTCCCACTTGAAGC
CCTCGGGGAAGGACAGCTTCAAGTAGTCGGGGATGTCGGCGGGGTGCTTCACGTAGGCCTTGGAGCCGTA
CATGAACTGAGGGGACAGGATGTCCCAGGCGAAGGGCAGGGGGCCACCCTTGGTCACCTTCAGCTTGGCG
GTCTGGGTGCCCTCGTAGGGGCGGCCCTCGCCCTCGCCCTCGATCTCGAACTCGTGGCCGTTCACGGAGC
CCTCCATGTGCACCTTGAAGCGCATGAACTCCTTGATGATGGCCATGTTATCCTCCTCGCCCTTGCTCAC
CATGGTGGCGACCGGGGGATCCTTCAAGGCCTGCTCGGGTGCGCGCTTGTGAAAAATGACCGACTGTCTC
TGCTGGTACTGCTGCTTGCGCCTCTTTTTTTTGTCACACTGGCACAGCAGCAGCATCTTGAAAGTGGTTC
TGAATGTTTTGTTGCACAGAGCATAGCACACGGGGTTCACGGTGCTGTTGATGTAGCACAGCCAGTAGCC
CAGATTCCAAAAGGTTTTGGGTATGCAGCTGTCACAAAAGGTGTTCACCAGAACCATGATGTTGTATGGG
GTCCAAGTGATGATGAAGGCAAGCAAGATCGCACTGAGGGTCTGGGCCGCTTTCTTCTCCTTGACCAGGG
ACATCCTTTTCCGCTTAGTGATCTGACTTCTGGTCTTCAGAGCAAACCTCTTGGCCAGAGTGGCTTCCTT
GAAGGACAGAGGTAGAGTGGCCGTGCTCTTACCCACTGAGGAGTTGACGTCAGAAGTCTTAGCTGTGTCC
ACGGCTGACTCTAGCTGGATGGGAAGCTTGGAGAAGCTTTTTGGAAAACTGCCTCCATCGTCCACGCTCT
TCTGGGCCTGCAGCTTGTCGGCTTTCCTCTCCAAGTCCACCATCCCCAGCTCCTCCTCAGGCACCTGCAG
GTTGTCCGATGAGGGTAACTTGGTGGAGTTGAGGATGGTGCTGTGACCCGGAAGCTTGAGCACGATGGAG
TAGATGGCTCTCGTCTCGGAGCCAATGTCCTCCTCGTCGGAGGAGGCGGAGTTCTCCAGGGAGGCAGCAG
CATCATTGTTGTTCCAACTGTCACTGCTGCTGTGGTCTTGGTCCATCTGCTCGGAGCTGGGTTTCCAGCT
CTTGGTTGTGAACCAGAAGTGGCAGCGGCCATACTTCCTCCTAAACACATGAGAAATAGAGTCATAAGCA
CATGGGTCACATACAGGAGATATGTAATAACATTAATACAATTTTATAAAAAAAAGGGGGGGCACAACTA
GTATAACTTCGTATAAGGTATACTATACGAAGTTATTAAGAGGTTTCATATTGCTAATAGCAGCTACAAT
CCAGCTACCATTCTGCATAACTTCGTATAAAGTATCCTATACGAAGTTATGTCGACTGGAGAGTGGCCAG
CCCTTCTCATGTTCAGAGAACATGGTTAACTGGTTAAGTCATGTCGTCCCACAGGACTCCTCCCTGCAGG
ACGGCGAGTTCATCTACAAGGTGAAGCTGCGCGGCACCAACTTCCCCTCCGACGGCCCCGTAATGCAGAA
GAAGACCATGGGCTGGGAGGCCTCCTCCGAGCGGATGTACCCCGAGGACGGCGCCCTGAAGGGCGAGATC
AAGCAGAGGCTGAAGCTGAAGGACGGCGGCCACTACGACGCTGAGGTCAAGACCACCTACAAGGCCAAGA
AGCCCGTGCAGCTGCCCGGCGCCTACAACGTCAACATCAAGTTGGACATCACCTCCCACAACGAGGACTA
CACCATCGTGGAACAGTACGAACGCGCCGAGGGCCGCCACTCCACCGGCGGCATGGACGAGCTGTACAAG
TAAGAGCTCGAAGTTCCTATACTATTTGAAGAATAGGAACTTCTTGCCTTAACCCAGAAATTATCACTGT
TATTCTTTAGAATGGTGCAAAGAGAAGTTCCTATACCTTTTGAAGAATAGGAACTTCGAATTCGATATCA
AGCTTATCGATAATCAACCTCTGGATTACAAAATTTGTGAAAGATTGACTGGTATTCTTAACTATGTTGC
TCCTTTTACGCTATGTGGATACGCTGCTTTAATGCCTTTGTATCATGCTATTGCTTCCCGTATGGCTTTC
ATTTTCTCCTCCTTGTATAAATCCTGGTTGCTGTCTCTTTATGAGGAGTTGTGGCCCGTTGTCAGGCAAC
GTGGCGTGGTGTGCACTGTGTTTGCTGACGCAACCCCCACTGGTTGGGGCATTGCCACCACCTGTCAGCT
CCTTTCCGGGACTTTCGCTTTCCCCCTCCCTATTGCCACGGCGGAACTCATCGCCGCCTGCCTTGCCCGC
TGCTGGACAGGGGCTCGGCTGTTGGGCACTGACAATTCCGTGGTGTTGTCGGGGAAATCATCGTCCTTTC
CTTGGCTGCTCGCCTATGTTGCCACCTGGATTCTGCGCGGGACGTCCTTCTGCTACGTCCCTTCGGCCCT
CAATCCAGCGGACCTTCCTTCCCGCGGCCTGCTGCCGGCTCTGCGGCCTCTTCCGCGTCTTCGCCTTCGC
CCTCAGACGAGTCGGATCTCCCTTTGGGCCGCCTCCCCGCATCGATACCGAGCGCTGCTCGAGAGATCTA
CGGGTGGCATCCCTGTGACCCCTCCCCAGTGCCTCTCCTGGCCCTGGAAGTTGCCACTCCAGTGCCCACC
AGCCTTGTCCTAATAAAATTAAGTTGCATCATTTTGTCTGACTAGGTGTCCTTCTATAATATTATGGGGT
GGAGGGGGGTGGTATGGAGCAAGGGGCAAGTTGGGAAGACAACCTGTAGGGCCTGCGGGGTCTATTGGGA
ACCAAGCTGGAGTGCAGTGGCACAATCTTGGCTCACTGCAATCTCCGCCTCCTGGGTTCAAGCGATTCTC
CTGCCTCAGCCTCCCGAGTTGTTGGGATTCCAGGCATGCATGACCAGGCTCAGCTAATTTTTGTTTTTTT
GGTAGAGACGGGGTTTCACCATATTGGCCAGGCTGGTCTCCAACTCCTAATCTCAGGTGATCTACCCACC
TTGGCCTCCCAAATTGCTGGGATTACAGGCGTGAACCACTGCTCCCTTCCCTGTCCTTCTGATTTTGTAG
GTAACCACGTGCGGACCGAGCGGCCGCAGGAACCCCTAGTGATGGAGTTGGCCACTCCCTCTCTGCGCGC
TCGCTCGCTCACTGAGGCCGGGCGACCAAAGGTCGCCCGACGCCCGGGCTTTGCCCGGGCGGCCTCAGTG
AGCGAGCGAGCGCGCAGCTGCCTGCAGGGGCGCCTGATGCGGTATTTTCTCCTTACGCATCTGTGCGGTA
TTTCACACCGCATA
[95 nt withheld, positions 5265-5359]
T
[46 nt withheld, positions 5361-5406]
C
[141 nt withheld, positions 5408-5548]
CCTTTGACGTTGGAGTCCACGTTCTTT
[37 nt withheld, positions 5576-5612]
ACTCTATCTCGGGCTATTCTTTTGATTTATAAGGGATTTTGCCGATTTCGGTCTATTGGTTAAAAAATGA
GCTGATTTAACAAAAATTTAACGCGAATTTTAACAAAATATTAACGTTTACAATTTTATGGTGCACTCTC
AGTACAATCTGCTCTGATGCCGCATAGTTAAGCCAGCCCCGACACCCGCCAACACCCGCTGACGCGCCCT
GACGGGCTTGTCTGCTCCCGGCATCCGCTTACAGACAAGCTGTGACCGTCTCCGGGAGCTGCATGTGTCA
GAGGTTTTCACCGTCATCACCGAAACGCGCGAGACGAAAGGGCCTCGTGATACGCCTATTTTTATAGGTT
AATGTCATGATAATAATGGTTTCTTAGACGTCAGGTGGCACTTTTCGGGGAAATGTGCGCGGAACCCCTA
TTTGTTTATTTTTCTAAATACATTCAAATATGTATCCGCTCATGAGACAATAACCCTGATAAATGCTTCA
ATAATATTGAAAAAGGAAGAGTATGAGTATTCAACATTTCCGTGTCGCCCTTATTCCCTTTTTTGCGGCA
TTTTGCCTTCCTGTTTTTGCTCACCCAGAAACGCTGGTGAAAGTAAAAGATGCTGAAGATCAGTTGGGTG
CACGAGTGGGTTACATCGAACTGGATCTCAACAGCGGTAAGATCCTTGAGAGTTTTCGCCCCGAAGAACG
TTTTCCAATGATGAGCACTTTTAAAGTTCTGCTATGTGGCGCGGTATTATCCCGTATTGACGCCGGGCAA
GAGCAACTCGGTCGCCGCATACACTATTCTCAGAATGACTTGGTTGAGTACTCACCAGTCACAGAAAAGC
ATCTTACGGATGGCATGACAGTAAGAGAATTATGCAGTGCTGCCATAACCATGAGTGATAACACTGCGGC
CAACTTACTTCTGACAACGATCGGAGGACCGAAGGAGCTAACCGCTTTTTTGCACAACATGGGGGATCAT
GTAACTCGCCTTGATCGTTGGGAACCGGAGCTGAATGAAGCCATACCAAACGACGAGCGTGACACCACGA
TGCCTGTAGCAATGGCAACAACGTTGCGCAAACTATTAACTGGCGAACTACTTACTCTAGCTTCCCGGCA
ACAATTAATAGACTGGATGGAGGCGGATAAAGTTGCAGGACCACTTCTGCGCTCGGCCCTTCCGGCTGGC
TGGTTTATTGCTGATAAATCTGGAGCCGGTGAGCGTGGGTCTCGCGGTATCATTGCAGCACTGGGGCCAG
ATGGTAAGCCCTCCCGTATCGTAGTTATCTACACGACGGGGAGTCAGGCAACTATGGATGAACGAAATAG
ACAGATCGCTGAGATAGGTGCCTCACTGATTAAGCATTGGTAACTGTCAGACCAAGTTTACTCATATATA
CTTTAGATTGATTTAAAACTTCATTTTTAATTTAAAAGGATCTAGGTGAAGATCCTTTTTGATAATCTCA
TGACCAAAATCCCTTAACGTGAGTTTTCGTTCCACTGAGCGTCAGACCCCGTAGAAAAGATCAAAGGATC
TTCTTGAGATCCTTTTTTTCTGCGCGTAATCTGCTGCTTGCAAACAAAAAAACCACCGCTACCAGCGGTG
GTTTGTTTGCCGGATCAAGAGCTACCAACTCTTTTTCCGAAGGTAACTGGCTTCAGCAGAGCGCAGATAC
CAAATACTGTTCTTCTAGTGTAGCCGTAGTTAGGCCACCACTTCAAGAACTCTGTAGCACCGCCTACATA
CCTCGCTCTGCTAATCCTGTTACCAGTGGCTGCTGCCAGTGGCGATAAGTCGTGTCTTACCGGGTTGGAC
TCAAGACGATAGTTACCGGATAAGGCGCAGCGGTCGGGCTGAACGGGGGGTTCGTGCACACAGCCCAGCT
TGGAGCGAACGACCTACACCGAACTGAGATACCTACAGCGTGAGCTATGAGAAAGCGCCACGCTTCCCGA
AGGGAGAAAGGCGGACAGGTATCCGGTAAGCGGCAGGGTCGGAACAGGAGAGCGCACGAGGGAGCTTCCA
GGGGGAAACGCCTGGTATCTTTATAGTCCTGTCGGGTTTCGCCACCTCTGACTTGAGCGTCGATTTTTGT
GATGCTCGTCAGGGGGGCGGAGCCTATGGAAAAACGCCAGCAACGCGGCCTTTTTACGGTTCCTGGCCTT
TTGCTGGCCTTTTGCTCACATGT
